>Addgene plasmid #65630 | pIK208 | depositor full sequence | sequence record 111541 | pIK208 sequence 3319 bps
TCGCGCGTTTCGGTGATGACGGTGAAAACCTCTGACACATGCAGCTCCCGGAGACGGTCACAGCTTGTCT
GTAAGCGGATGCCGGGAGCAGACAAGCCCGTCAGGGCGCGTCAGCGGGTGTTGGCGGGTGTCGGGGCTGG
CTTAACTATGCGGCATCAGAGCAGATTGTACTGAGAGTGCACCATATGCGGTGTGAAATACCGCACAGAT
GCGTAAGGAGAAAATACCGCATCAGGCGCCATTCGCCATTCAGGCTGCGCAACTGTTGGGAAGGGCGATC
GGTGCGGGCCTCTTCGCTATTACGCCAGCTGGCGAAAGGGGGATGTGCTGCAAGGCGATTAAGTTGGGTA
ACGCCAGGGTTTTCCCAGTCACGACGTTGTAAAACGACGGCCAGTGCTCCAAGAACTCGTACAAAAATGC
TCTGAAGTAGGTCTCGAGATCAATACTGGGAAGACGAAAGTCTTGCGAAACCGATTCGCTGACCCCAGTA
AAGTCTACTTCGGTAGCCCTTCCCCCACCACCCAGCTCGACGACGTCGACGAGTACATCTACCTCGGTCG
TCAAATCAACGCCCAAAACAACTTGATGCCGGAAATCCACCGAAGACGTCGAGCAGCCTGGGCTGCATTC
AATGGAATCAAGAATGCCACCGACTCCATCACCGACAAGAAGATTCGTGCGAATCTGTTCGACTCAATTG
TCCTTCCAGCGCTCACCTACGTTTCAGAAGCCTGGACATTCACCAAAGCTCTATCCGAACGAGTACGAAT
CACACATGCCTCCCCCACAAATTATTGATCTACATCCCCATTTGGTATAGTGTCTTACAGGACTCTCAAT
ATGTCAGCTGCATGATAAATGGTCCCTATATAATTGAATTGCAAATCTAAATGTTTGCTACCATAGGCAC
CACGAGGTTTAAGAGCTATGCTGGAAACAGCATAGCAAGTTTAAATAAGGCTAGTCCGTTATCAACTTGA
AAAAGTGGCACCGAGTCGGTGCTTTTTTTCGAGCTCGGTACCTCGCGAATGCATCTAGATATCGGATCCC
GGGCCCGTCGACTGCAGAGGCCTGCATGCAAGCTTGGCGTAATCATGGTCATAGCTGTTTCCTGTGTGAA
ATTGTTATCCGCTCACAATTCCACACAACATACGAGCCGGAAGCATAAAGTGTAAAGCCTGGGGTGCCTA
ATGAGTGAGCTAACTCACATTAATTGCGTTGCGCTCACTGCCCGCTTTCCAGTCGGGAAACCTGTCGTGC
CAGCTGCATTAATGAATCGGCCAACGCGCGGGGAGAGGCGGTTTGCGTATTGGGCGCTCTTCCGCTTCCT
CGCTCACTGACTCGCTGCGCTCGGTCGTTCGGCTGCGGCGAGCGGTATCAGCTCACTCAAAGGCGGTAAT
ACGGTTATCCACAGAATCAGGGGATAACGCAGGAAAGAACATGTGAGCAAAAGGCCAGCAAAAGGCCAGG
AACCGTAAAAAGGCCGCGTTGCTGGCGTTTTTCCATAGGCTCCGCCCCCCTGACGAGCATCACAAAAATC
GACGCTCAAGTCAGAGGTGGCGAAACCCGACAGGACTATAAAGATACCAGGCGTTTCCCCCTGGAAGCTC
CCTCGTGCGCTCTCCTGTTCCGACCCTGCCGCTTACCGGATACCTGTCCGCCTTTCTCCCTTCGGGAAGC
GTGGCGCTTTCTCATAGCTCACGCTGTAGGTATCTCAGTTCGGTGTAGGTCGTTCGCTCCAAGCTGGGCT
GTGTGCACGAACCCCCCGTTCAGCCCGACCGCTGCGCCTTATCCGGTAACTATCGTCTTGAGTCCAACCC
GGTAAGACACGACTTATCGCCACTGGCAGCAGCCACTGGTAACAGGATTAGCAGAGCGAGGTATGTAGGC
GGTGCTACAGAGTTCTTGAAGTGGTGGCCTAACTACGGCTACACTAGAAGAACAGTATTTGGTATCTGCG
CTCTGCTGAAGCCAGTTACCTTCGGAAAAAGAGTTGGTAGCTCTTGATCCGGCAAACAAACCACCGCTGG
TAGCGGTGGTTTTTTTGTTTGCAAGCAGCAGATTACGCGCAGAAAAAAAGGATCTCAAGAAGATCCTTTG
ATCTTTTCTACGGGGTCTGACGCTCAGTGGAACGAAAACTCACGTTAAGGGATTTTGGTCATGAGATTAT
CAAAAAGGATCTTCACCTAGATCCTTTTAAATTAAAAATGAAGTTTTAAATCAATCTAAAGTATATATGA
GTAAACTTGGTCTGACAGTTACCAATGCTTAATCAGTGAGGCACCTATCTCAGCGATCTGTCTATTTCGT
TCATCCATAGTTGCCTGACTCCCCGTCGTGTAGATAACTACGATACGGGAGGGCTTACCATCTGGCCCCA
GTGCTGCAATGATACCGCGAGACCCACGCTCACCGGCTCCAGATTTATCAGCAATAAACCAGCCAGCCGG
AAGGGCCGAGCGCAGAAGTGGTCCTGCAACTTTATCCGCCTCCATCCAGTCTATTAATTGTTGCCGGGAA
GCTAGAGTAAGTAGTTCGCCAGTTAATAGTTTGCGCAACGTTGTTGCCATTGCTACAGGCATCGTGGTGT
CACGCTCGTCGTTTGGTATGGCTTCATTCAGCTCCGGTTCCCAACGATCAAGGCGAGTTACATGATCCCC
CATGTTGTGCAAAAAAGCGGTTAGCTCCTTCGGTCCTCCGATCGTTGTCAGAAGTAAGTTGGCCGCAGTG
TTATCACTCATGGTTATGGCAGCACTGCATAATTCTCTTACTGTCATGCCATCCGTAAGATGCTTTTCTG
TGACTGGTGAGTACTCAACCAAGTCATTCTGAGAATAGTGTATGCGGCGACCGAGTTGCTCTTGCCCGGC
GTCAATACGGGATAATACCGCGCCACATAGCAGAACTTTAAAAGTGCTCATCATTGGAAAACGTTCTTCG
GGGCGAAAACTCTCAAGGATCTTACCGCTGTTGAGATCCAGTTCGATGTAACCCACTCGTGCACCCAACT
GATCTTCAGCATCTTTTACTTTCACCAGCGTTTCTGGGTGAGCAAAAACAGGAAGGCAAAATGCCGCAAA
AAAGGGAATAAGGGCGACACGGAAATGTTGAATACTCATACTCTTCCTTTTTCAATATTATTGAAGCATT
TATCAGGGTTATTGTCTCATGAGCGGATACATATTTGAATGTATTTAGAAAAATAAACAAATAGGGGTTC
CGCGCACATTTCCCCGAAAAGTGCCACCTGACGTCTAAGAAACCATTATTATCATGACATTAACCTATAA
AAATAGGCGTATCACGAGGCCCTTTCGTC
Features (pLannotate 1.2.2; 12 found; start..end, strand, type, name):
    137..236     +  misc_feature   bom (fragment): basis of mobility region from pBR322
    242..396     -  CDS            lacZα (fragment): LacZα fragment of β-galactosidase; lacZ fragment
    397..896     +  promoter       CeU6 promoter: promoter for the C. elegans K09B11.12 U6 snRNA gene (Friedland et al., 2013)
    935..1002    +  misc_RNA       tracrRNA (fragment): trans-activating CRISPR RNA for the Streptococcus pyogenes CRISPR/Cas9 system
   1122..1138    -  protein_bind   lac operator: The lac repressor binds to the lac operator to inhibit transcription in E. coli. This inhibition can be relieved by adding lactose or isopropyl-β-D-thiogalactopyranoside (IPTG). lac repressor encoded by lacI
   1146..1176    -  promoter       lac promoter: promoter for the E. coli lac operon
   1191..1212    -  protein_bind   CAP binding site: CAP binding activates transcription in the presence of cAMP. E. coli catabolite activator protein
   1225..1317    -  CDS            lacI (fragment): lac repressor; lacI; The lac repressor binds to the lac operator to inhibit transcription in E. coli. This inhibition can be relieved by adding lactose or isopropyl-β-D-thiogalactopyranoside (IPTG).
   1500..2088    -  rep_origin     ori: high-copy-number ColE1/pMB1/pBR322/pUC origin of replication
   2259..3119    -  CDS            AmpR: β-lactamase; bla; confers resistance to ampicillin, carbenicillin, and related antibiotics
   3120..3224    -  promoter       AmpR promoter: bla
   3319..35      +  CDS            rop (fragment) (across the origin): Rop protein, which maintains plasmids at low copy number; rop
