[The description below was written by a language model from this plasmid's Addgene catalogue record and pLannotate feature annotations shown in this document.]
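Description:
pIK208 is a small (about 3.3 kb) C. elegans CRISPR plasmid built on the pUC57 cloning backbone and designed to express a single guide RNA in worms. It is propagated in E. coli as a high-copy plasmid through the ColE1/pUC-type origin and selected with ampicillin via the β-lactamase (AmpR) gene and its native promoter. The rest of the backbone consists of typical pUC remnants: an interrupted lacZα fragment with the lac promoter, operator and CAP binding site, plus short fragments annotated as lacI, bom and rop. These have no role in the construct's function in worms.

The payload is a roughly 600 bp insert placed within the lacZα region. It consists of the C. elegans U6 snRNA promoter (from the K09B11.12 gene), an RNA polymerase III promoter suited to producing small, uncapped transcripts. This promoter is followed by a guide sequence targeting dpy-10 and a Streptococcus pyogenes Cas9 sgRNA scaffold. The scaffold is the "flipped and extended" variant, a modification of the standard backbone intended to improve sgRNA expression and Cas9 loading. This probably explains why the annotation software recognises only a partial tracrRNA match downstream of the promoter. The plasmid does not encode Cas9, so the nuclease must be supplied separately.

The associated work evaluated repair templates and knock-in strategies for Cas9 genome editing in C. elegans. The dpy-10 guide comes from a published co-conversion approach, in which editing at dpy-10 gives a visible phenotype that marks animals where Cas9 was active, but the record does not spell out this use for pIK208.
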