Addgene plasmid #65630: pIK208
Purpose: sgRNA targeting dpy-10 (Arribere et al., 2014) expressed from a C. elegans U6 promoter (Friedland et al., 2013), in a "flipped and extended" sgRNA backbone (Chen et al., 2013)"
Depositing lab: Iskra Katic. Depositing organization: Friedrich Miescher Institute for Biomedical Research. Publication: CRISPR/Cas9 Genome Editing in Caenorhabditis elegans: Evaluation of Templates for Homology-Mediated Repair and Knock-Ins by Homology-Independent DNA Repair. Katic I, Xu L, Ciosk R. G3 (Bethesda). 2015 Jun 3. pii: g3.115.019273. doi: 10.1534/g3.115.019273. PubMed 26044730.
Backbone
  Vector backbone: pUC57
  Backbone manufacturer: Genscript
  Backbone size w/o insert (bp): 2710
  Total vector size (bp): 3319
  Vector type: Worm Expression, CRISPR
Growth in bacteria
  Bacterial resistance: Ampicillin, 100 μg/mL
  Growth temperature: 37°C
  Growth strain: XL1 Blue
  Copy number: High Copy
Gene/Insert
  Gene/Insert name: U6 promoter::dpy-10 sgRNA with a "flipped and extended" sgRNA backbone
  Species: C. elegans (nematode)
  Insert size (bp): 613
  Cloning method: Gateway Cloning
  Sequencing primers: 5′ M13F; 3′ M13R
Resource information
  A portion of this plasmid was derived from a plasmid made by: The U6 promoter was received from the Calarco lab, through Addgene (#46169). The sgRNA backbone was synthesized by IDT.
Terms and licenses: Academic/Nonprofit Terms; Industry Terms: Not Available to Industry
How to cite: pIK208 was a gift from Iskra Katic (Addgene plasmid # 65630 ; http://n2t.net/addgene:65630 ; RRID:Addgene_65630)
