>Addgene plasmid #65630 | pIK208 | addgene partial sequence | sequence record 115233 | pBR322ori-F 5'-GGGAAACGCCTGGTATCTTT-3'
GCCACCTCTGACTTGAGCGTCGATTTTTGTGATGCTCGTCAGGGGGGCGGAGCCTATGGAAAAACGCCAG
CAACGCGGCCTTTTTACGGTTCCTGGCCTTTTGCTGGCCTTTTGCTCACATGTTCTTTCCTGCGTTATCC
CCTGATTCTGTGGATAACCGTATTACCGCCTTTGAGTGAGCTGATACCGCTCGCCGCAGCCGAACGACCG
AGCGCAGCGAGTCAGTGAGCGAGGAAGCGGAAGAGCGCCCAATACGCAAACCGCCTCTCCCCGCGCGTTG
GCCGATTCATTAATGCAGCTGGCACGACAGGTTTCCCGACTGGAAAGCGGGCAGTGAGCGCAACGCAATT
AATGTGAGTTAGCTCACTCATTAGGCACCCCAGGCTTTACACTTTATGCTTCCGGCTCGTATGTTGTGTG
GAATTGTGAGCGGATAACAATTTCACACAGGAAACAGCTATGACCATGATTACGCCAAGCTTGCATGCAG
GCCTCTGCAGTCGACGGGCCCGGGATCCGATATCTAGATGCATTCGCGAGGTACCGAGCTCGAAAAAAAG
CACCGACTCGGTGCCACTTTTTCAAGTTGATAACGGACTAGCCTTATTTAAACTTGCTATGCTGTTTCCA
GCATAGCTCTTAAACCTCGTGGTGCCTATGGTAGCAAACATTTAGATTTGCAATTCAATTATATAGGGAC
CATTTATCATGCAGCTGACATATTGAGAGTCCTGTAAGACACTATACCAAATGGGGATGTAGATCAATAA
TTTGTGGGGGAGGCATGTGTGATTCGTACTCGTTCGGATAGAGCTTTGGTGAATGTCCAGGCTTCTGAAA
CGTAGGTGAGCGCTGGAAGGACAATTGAGTCGAACAGATTCGCACGAATCTTCTTGTCGGTGATGGAGTC
GGTGGCATTCTTGATTCCATTGAATGCAGCCCAGGCTGCTCGACGTCTTCGGTGGATTTCCGGCATCAAG
TTGTTTTGGGCGTTGATTTGACGACCGAGGTAGATGTACTCGTCGACGTCGTC
