>Addgene plasmid #65630 | pIK208 | addgene partial sequence | sequence record 115234 | Amp-R 5'-ATAATACCGCGCCACATAGC-3'
GCTCATCATTGGAAAACGTTCTTCGGGGCGAAAACTCTCAAGGATCTTACCGCTGTTGAGATCCAGTTCG
ATGTAACCCACTCGTGCACCCAACTGATCTTCAGCATCTTTTACTTTCACCAGCGTTTCTGGGTGAGCAA
AAACAGGAAGGCAAAATGCCGCAAAAAAGGGAATAAGGGCGACACGGAAATGTTGAATACTCATACTCTT
CCTTTTTCAATATTATTGAAGCATTTATCAGGGTTATTGTCTCATGAGCGGATACATATTTGAATGTATT
TAGAAAAATAAACAAATAGGGGTTCCGCGCACATTTCCCCGAAAAGTGCCACCTGACGTCTAAGAAACCA
TTATTATCATGACATTAACCTATAAAAATAGGCGTATCACGAGGCCCTTTCGTCTCGCGCGTTTCGGTGA
TGACGGTGAAAACCTCTGACACATGCAGCTCCCGGAGACGGTCACAGCTTGTCTGTAAGCGGATGCCGGG
AGCAGACAAGCCCGTCAGGGCGCGTCAGCGGGTGTTGGCGGGTGTCGGGGCTGGCTTAACTATGCGGCAT
CAGAGCAGATTGTACTGAGAGTGCACCATATGCGGTGTGAAATACCGCACAGATGCGTAAGGAGAAAATA
CCGCATCAGGCGCCATTCGCCATTCAGGCTGCGCAACTGTTGGGAAGGGCGATCGGTGCGGGCCTCTTCG
CTATTACGCCAGCTGGCGAAAGGGGGATGTGCTGCAAGGCGATTAAGTTGGGTAACGCCAGGGTTTTCCC
AGTCACGACGTTGTAAAACGACGGCCAGTGCTCCAAGAACTCGTACAAAAATGCTCTGAAGTAGGTCTCG
AGATCAATACTGGGAAGACGAAAGTCTTGCGAAACCGATTCGCTGACCCCAGTAAAGTCTACTTCGGTAG
CCCTTCCCCCACCACCCAGCTCGACGACGTCGACGAGTACATCTACCTCGGTCGTCAAATCAACGCCCAA
AACAACTTGATGCCGGAAATCCACCGAAGACGTCGAGCAGCCTGGGCTGCATTCAATGGAATCAAGAATG
CCACCGACTCCATCACCGACAAGAAGATTCGTGCGAATCTGTTCGACTCAATTGTCCTTCCAGCGCTCAC
CTACGTTTCAGA
